Addgene plasmid #43038: I-CAGT
Depositing lab: Chad Cowan & Kiran Musunuru. Depositing organization: Harvard University. Publication: A TALEN Genome-Editing System for Generating Human Stem Cell-Based Disease Models. Ding Q, Lee YK, Schaefer EA, Peters DT, Veres A, Kim K, Kuperwasser N, Motola DL, Meissner TB, Hendriks WT, Trevisan M, Gupta RM, Moisan A, Banks E, Friesen M, Schinzel RT, Xia F, Tang A, Xia Y, Figueroa E, Wann A, Ahfeldt T, Daheron L, Zhang F, Rubin LL, Peng LF, Chung RT, Musunuru K, Cowan CA. Cell Stem Cell. 2012 Dec 12. pii: S1934-5909(12)00645-5. doi: 10.1016/j.stem.2012.11.011. PubMed 23246482.
Backbone
  Vector backbone: pCRII-TOPO
  Backbone manufacturer: Invitrogen
  Backbone size w/o insert (bp): 3973
  Vector type: Bacterial Cloning
Growth in bacteria
  Bacterial resistance: Ampicillin and Kanamycin, 100 & 50 μg/mL
  Growth temperature: 37°C
  Growth strain: Top10
  Copy number: High Copy
Gene/Insert
  Gene/Insert name: I-CAGT
  Species: Synthetic
  Insert size (bp): 424
  Cloning method: TOPO Cloning
  Sequencing primers: 5′ T7; 3′ M13-rev
Terms and licenses: Academic/Nonprofit Terms; Industry Terms: Not Available to Industry
How to cite: I-CAGT was a gift from Chad Cowan & Kiran Musunuru (Addgene plasmid # 43038 ; http://n2t.net/addgene:43038 ; RRID:Addgene_43038)
