[The description below was written by a language model from this plasmid's Addgene catalogue record.]
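Description:
I-CAGT is a bacterial cloning plasmid built on the commercial pCRII-TOPO backbone (about 4 kb without insert), into which a 424 bp synthetic insert was placed by TOPO cloning. It is a high-copy plasmid maintained in E. coli, and selection uses the two resistance markers listed for this backbone, ampicillin and kanamycin. The vector is intended for storage and propagation of a DNA fragment, not for expression. The record lists no promoter driving the insert, no tags or reporters, and no elements for mammalian or viral delivery. The insert sits between the T7 and M13-reverse priming sites, which are the recorded sequencing primers for checking it from either side.

The record does not spell out what the insert encodes beyond its name and synthetic origin. The associated publication describes a TALEN genome-editing system for generating human stem cell-based disease models. In that context, the name and the size suggest a pre-assembled module of TALE repeats recognising the four-base sequence C-A-G-T, since roughly 424 bp would fit four repeats of about 34 amino acids each. The "I" may mark a position or library set within a hierarchical assembly scheme. This reading is an inference from the name and the paper title, not a stated fact, and no feature table is available to confirm the repeat content or any flanking restriction sites. On that reading, the plasmid would be one member of a library of building blocks from which repeat fragments are combined into full-length custom TALEN arrays in a separate expression vector.
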