>Addgene plasmid #43038 | I-CAGT | depositor partial sequence | sequence record 58303 | I-CAGT sequence 424 bps
CGTCTCCTGACCCCAGAGCAGGTCGTGGCGATCGCAAGCCACGACGGAGGAAAGCAAGCCTTGGAAACAG
TACAGAGGCTGTTGCCTGTGCTGTGCCAAGCGCACGGACTCACCCCAGAGCAGGTCGTGGCAATCGCCTC
CAACATTGGCGGGAAACAGGCACTCGAGACTGTCCAGCGCCTGCTTCCCGTGCTGTGCCAAGCGCACGGC
CTCACCCCAGAGCAGGTCGTGGCAATCGCGAGCAATAACGGCGGAAAACAGGCTTTGGAAACGGTGCAGA
GGCTCCTTCCAGTGCTGTGCCAAGCGCACGGATTAACCCCAGAGCAGGTCGTGGCCATTGCCTCGAATGG
AGGGGGCAAACAGGCGTTGGAAACCGTACAACGATTGCTGCCGGTGCTGTGCCAAGCGCACGGCTTAAGA
GACG
