>Addgene plasmid #43038 | I-CAGT | addgene partial sequence | sequence record 59924 | M13-F20 5'-TGTAAAACGACGGCCAGT-3'
CTATAGGGCGAATTGGGCCCTCTAGATGCATGCTCGAGCGGCCGCCAGTGTGATGGATATCTGCAGAATT
CGCCCTTATATAGATGCCGTCCTAGCGCGTCTCCTGACCCCAGAGCAGGTCGTGGCGATCGCAAGCCACG
ACGGAGGAAAGCAAGCCTTGGAAACAGTACAGAGGCTGTTGCCTGTGCTGTGCCAAGCGCACGGACTCAC
CCCAGAGCAGGTCGTGGCAATCGCCTCCAACATTGGCGGGAAACAGGCACTCGAGACTGTCCAGCGCCTG
CTTCCCGTGCTGTGCCAAGCGCACGGCCTCACCCCAGAGCAGGTCGTGGCAATCGCGAGCAATAACGGCG
GAAAACAGGCTTTGGAAACGGTGCAGAGGCTCCTTCCAGTGCTGTGCCAAGCGCACGGATTAACCCCAGA
GCAGGTCGTGGCCATTGCCTCGAATGGAGGGGGCAAACAGGCGTTGGAAACCGTACAACGATTGCTGCCG
GTGCTGTGCCAAGCGCACGGCTTAAGAGACGTGGGCACAGGAAAGATACTTAAGGGCGAATTCCAGCACA
CTGGCGGCCGTTACTAGTGGATCCGAGCTCGGTACCAAGCTTGGCGTAATCATGGTCATAGCTGTTTCCT
GTGTGAAATTGTTATCCGCTCACAATTCCACACAACATACGAGCCGGAAGCATAAAGTGTAAAGCCTGGG
GTGCCTAATGAGTGAGCTAACTCACATTAATTGCGTTGCGCTCACTGCCCGCTTTCCAGTCGGGAAACCT
GTCGTGCCAGCTGCATTAATGAATCGGCCAACGCGCGGGGAGAGGCGGTTTGCGTATTGGGCGCTCTTCC
GCTTCCTCGCTCACTGACTCGCTGCGCTCGGTCGTTCGGCTGCGGCGAGCGGTATCAGCTC
